>Addgene plasmid #170929 | EF1A_Hygro_P2A_RUNX1_D66V_Barcode | addgene full sequence | sequence record 336438 | Addgene NGS Result
ATAAGGGATTTTGCCGATTTCGGCCTATTGGTTAAAAAATGAGCTGATTTAACAAAAATTTAACGCGAAT
TAATTCTGTGGAATGTGTGTCAGTTAGGGTGTGGAAAGTCCCCAGGCTCCCCAGCAGGCAGAAGTATGCA
AAGCATGCATCTCAATTAGTCAGCAACCAGGTGTGGAAAGTCCCCAGGCTCCCCAGCAGGCAGAAGTATG
CAAAGCATGCATCTCAATTAGTCAGCAACCATAGTCCCGCCCCTAACTCCGCCCATCCCGCCCCTAACTC
CGCCCAGTTCCGCCCATTCTCCGCCCCATGGCTGACTAATTTTTTTTATTTATGCAGAGGCCGAGGCCGC
CTCTGCCTCTGAGCTATTCCAGAAGTAGTGAGGAGGCTTTTTTGGAGGCCTAGGCTTTTGCAAAAAGCTC
CCGGGAGCTTGTATATCCATTTTCGGATCTGATCAGCACGTGTTGACAATTAATCATCGGCATAGTATAT
CGGCATAGTATAATACGACAAGGTGAGGAACTAAACCATGGCCAAGTTGACCAGTGCCGTTCCGGTGCTC
ACCGCGCGCGACGTCGCCGGAGCGGTCGAGTTCTGGACCGACCGGCTCGGGTTCTCCCGGGACTTCGTGG
AGGACGACTTCGCCGGTGTGGTCCGGGACGACGTGACCCTGTTCATCAGCGCGGTCCAGGACCAGGTGGT
GCCGGACAACACCCTGGCCTGGGTGTGGGTGCGCGGCCTGGACGAGCTGTACGCCGAGTGGTCGGAGGTC
GTGTCCACGAACTTCCGGGACGCCTCCGGGCCGGCCATGACCGAGATCGGCGAGCAGCCGTGGGGGCGGG
AGTTCGCCCTGCGCGACCCGGCCGGCAACTGCGTGCACTTCGTGGCCGAGGAGCAGGACTGACACGTGCT
ACGAGATTTCGATTCCACCGCCGCCTTCTATGAAAGGTTGGGCTTCGGAATCGTTTTCCGGGACGCCGGC
TGGATGATCCTCCAGCGCGGGGATCTCATGCTGGAGTTCTTCGCCCACCCCAACTTGTTTATTGCAGCTT
ATAATGGTTACAAATAAAGCAATAGCATCACAAATTTCACAAATAAAGCATTTTTTTCACTGCATTCTAG
TTGTGGTTTGTCCAAACTCATCAATGTATCTTATCATGTCTGTATACCGTCGACCTCTAGCTAGAGCTTG
GCGTAATCATGGTCATAGCTGTTTCCTGTGTGAAATTGTTATCCGCTCACAATTCCACACAACATACGAG
CCGGAAGCATAAAGTGTAAAGCCTGGGGTGCCTAATGAGTGAGCTAACTCACATTAATTGCGTTGCGCTC
ACTGCCCGCTTTCCAGTCGGGAAACCTGTCGTGCCAGCTGCATTAATGAATCGGCCAACGCGCGGGGAGA
GGCGGTTTGCGTATTGGGCGCTCTTCCGCTTCCTCGCTCACTGACTCGCTGCGCTCGGTCGTTCGGCTGC
GGCGAGCGGTATCAGCTCACTCAAAGGCGGTAATACGGTTATCCACAGAATCAGGGGATAACGCAGGAAA
GAACATGTGAGCAAAAGGCCAGCAAAAGGCCAGGAACCGTAAAAAGGCCGCGTTGCTGGCGTTTTTCCAT
AGGCTCCGCCCCCCTGACGAGCATCACAAAAATCGACGCTCAAGTCAGAGGTGGCGAAACCCGACAGGAC
TATAAAGATACCAGGCGTTTCCCCCTGGAAGCTCCCTCGTGCGCTCTCCTGTTCCGACCCTGCCGCTTAC
CGGATACCTGTCCGCCTTTCTCCCTTCGGGAAGCGTGGCGCTTTCTCATAGCTCACGCTGTAGGTATCTC
AGTTCGGTGTAGGTCGTTCGCTCCAAGCTGGGCTGTGTGCACGAACCCCCCGTTCAGCCCGACCGCTGCG
CCTTATCCGGTAACTATCGTCTTGAGTCCAACCCGGTAAGACACGACTTATCGCCACTGGCAGCAGCCAC
TGGTAACAGGATTAGCAGAGCGAGGTATGTAGGCGGTGCTACAGAGTTCTTGAAGTGGTGGCCTAACTAC
GGCTACACTAGAAGAACAGTATTTGGTATCTGCGCTCTGCTGAAGCCAGTTACCTTCGGAAAAAGAGTTG
GTAGCTCTTGATCCGGCAAACAAACCACCGCTGGTAGCGGTGGTTTTTTTGTTTGCAAGCAGCAGATTAC
GCGCAGAAAAAAAGGATCTCAAGAAGATCCTTTGATCTTTTCTACGGGGTCTGACGCTCAGTGGAACGAA
AACTCACGTTAAGGGATTTTGGTCATGAGATTATCAAAAAGGATCTTCACCTAGATCCTTTTAAATTAAA
AATGAAGTTTTAAATCAATCTAAAGTATATATGAGTAAACTTGGTCTGACAGTTACCAATGCTTAATCAG
TGAGGCACCTATCTCAGCGATCTGTCTATTTCGTTCATCCATAGTTGCCTGACTCCCCGTCGTGTAGATA
ACTACGATACGGGAGGGCTTACCATCTGGCCCCAGTGCTGCAATGATACCGCGAGACCCACGCTCACCGG
CTCCAGATTTATCAGCAATAAACCAGCCAGCCGGAAGGGCCGAGCGCAGAAGTGGTCCTGCAACTTTATC
CGCCTCCATCCAGTCTATTAATTGTTGCCGGGAAGCTAGAGTAAGTAGTTCGCCAGTTAATAGTTTGCGC
AACGTTGTTGCCATTGCTACAGGCATCGTGGTGTCACGCTCGTCGTTTGGTATGGCTTCATTCAGCTCCG
GTTCCCAACGATCAAGGCGAGTTACATGATCCCCCATGTTGTGCAAAAAAGCGGTTAGCTCCTTCGGTCC
TCCGATCGTTGTCAGAAGTAAGTTGGCCGCAGTGTTATCACTCATGGTTATGGCAGCACTGCATAATTCT
CTTACTGTCATGCCATCCGTAAGATGCTTTTCTGTGACTGGTGAGTACTCAACCAAGTCATTCTGAGAAT
AGTGTATGCGGCGACCGAGTTGCTCTTGCCCGGCGTCAATACGGGATAATACCGCGCCACATAGCAGAAC
TTTAAAAGTGCTCATCATTGGAAAACGTTCTTCGGGGCGAAAACTCTCAAGGATCTTACCGCTGTTGAGA
TCCAGTTCGATGTAACCCACTCGTGCACCCAACTGATCTTCAGCATCTTTTACTTTCACCAGCGTTTCTG
GGTGAGCAAAAACAGGAAGGCAAAATGCCGCAAAAAAGGGAATAAGGGCGACACGGAAATGTTGAATACT
CATACTCTTCCTTTTTCAATATTATTGAAGCATTTATCAGGGTTATTGTCTCATGAGCGGATACATATTT
GAATGTATTTAGAAAAATAAACAAATAGGGGTTCCGCGCACATTTCCCCGAAAAGTGCCACCTGACGTCG
ACGGATCGGGAGATCTCCCGATCCCCTATGGTGCACTCTCAGTACAATCTGCTCTGATGCCGCATAGTTA
AGCCAGTATCTGCTCCCTGCTTGTGTGTTGGAGGTCGCTGAGTAGTGCGCGAGCAAAATTTAAGCTACAA
CAAGGCAAGGCTTGACCGACAATTGCATGAAGAATCTGCTTAGGGTTAGGCGTTTTGCGCTGCTTCGCGA
TGTACGGGCCAGATATACGCGTTGACATTGATTATTGACTAGTTATTAATAGTAATCAATTACGGGGTCA
TTAGTTCATAGCCCATATATGGAGTTCCGCGTTACATAACTTACGGTAAATGGCCCGCCTGGCTGACCGC
CCAACGACCCCCGCCCATTGACGTCAATAATGACGTATGTTCCCATAGTAACGCCAATAGGGACTTTCCA
TTGACGTCAATGGGTGGAGTATTTACGGTAAACTGCCCACTTGGCAGTACATCAAGTGTATCATATGCCA
AGTACGCCCCCTATTGACGTCAATGACGGTAAATGGCCCGCCTGGCATTATGCCCAGTACATGACCTTAT
GGGACTTTCCTACTTGGCAGTACATCTACGTATTAGTCATCGCTATTACCATGGTGATGCGGTTTTGGCA
GTACATCAATGGGCGTGGATAGCGGTTTGACTCACGGGGATTTCCAAGTCTCCACCCCATTGACGTCAAT
GGGAGTTTGTTTTGGCACCAAAATCAACGGGACTTTCCAAAATGTCGTAACAACTCCGCCCCATTGACGC
AAATGGGCGGTAGGCGTGTACGGTGGGAGGTCTATATAAGCAGCGCGTTTTGCCTGTACTGGGTCTCTCT
GGTTAGACCAGATCTGAGCCTGGGAGCTCTCTGGCTAACTAGGGAACCCACTGCTTAAGCCTCAATAAAG
CTTGCCTTGAGTGCTTCAAGTAGTGTGTGCCCGTCTGTTGTGTGACTCTGGTAACTAGAGATCCCTCAGA
CCCTTTTAGTCAGTGTGGAAAATCTCTAGCAGTGGCGCCCGAACAGGGACTTGAAAGCGAAAGGGAAACC
AGAGGAGCTCTCTCGACGCAGGACTCGGCTTGCTGAAGCGCGCACGGCAAGAGGCGAGGGGCGGCGACTG
GTGAGTACGCCAAAAATTTTGACTAGCGGAGGCTAGAAGGAGAGAGATGGGTGCGAGAGCGTCAGTATTA
AGCGGGGGAGAATTAGATCGCGATGGGAAAAAATTCGGTTAAGGCCAGGGGGAAAGAAAAAATATAAATT
AAAACATATAGTATGGGCAAGCAGGGAGCTAGAACGATTCGCAGTTAATCCTGGCCTGTTAGAAACATCA
GAAGGCTGTAGACAAATACTGGGACAGCTACAACCATCCCTTCAGACAGGATCAGAAGAACTTAGATCAT
TATATAATACAGTAGCAACCCTCTATTGTGTGCATCAAAGGATAGAGATAAAAGACACCAAGGAAGCTTT
AGACAAGATAGAGGAAGAGCAAAACAAAAGTAAGACCACCGCACAGCAAGCGGCCGCTGATCTTCAGACC
TGGAGGAGGAGATATGAGGGACAATTGGAGAAGTGAATTATATAAATATAAAGTAGTAAAAATTGAACCA
TTAGGAGTAGCACCCACCAAGGCAAAGAGAAGAGTGGTGCAGAGAGAAAAAAGAGCAGTGGGAATAGGAG
CTTTGTTCCTTGGGTTCTTGGGAGCAGCAGGAAGCACTATGGGCGCAGCGTCAATGACGCTGACGGTACA
GGCCAGACAATTATTGTCTGGTATAGTGCAGCAGCAGAACAATTTGCTGAGGGCTATTGAGGCGCAACAG
CATCTGTTGCAACTCACAGTCTGGGGCATCAAGCAGCTCCAGGCAAGAATCCTGGCTGTGGAAAGATACC
TAAAGGATCAACAGCTCCTGGGGATTTGGGGTTGCTCTGGAAAACTCATTTGCACCACTGCTGTGCCTTG
GAATGCTAGTTGGAGTAATAAATCTCTGGAACAGATTTGGAATCACACGACCTGGATGGAGTGGGACAGA
GAAATTAACAATTACACAAGCTTAATACACTCCTTAATTGAAGAATCGCAAAACCAGCAAGAAAAGAATG
AACAAGAATTATTGGAATTAGATAAATGGGCAAGTTTGTGGAATTGGTTTAACATAACAAATTGGCTGTG
GTATATAAAATTATTCATAATGATAGTAGGAGGCTTGGTAGGTTTAAGAATAGTTTTTGCTGTACTTTCT
ATAGTGAATAGAGTTAGGCAGGGATATTCACCATTATCGTTTCAGACCCACCTCCCAACCCCGAGGGGAC
CCGACAGGCCCGAAGGAATAGAAGAAGAAGGTGGAGAGAGAGACAGAGACAGATCCATTCGATTAGTGAA
CGGATCGGCACTGCGTGCGCCAATTCTGCAGACAAATGGCAGTATTCATCCACAATTTTAAAAGAAAAGG
GGGGATTGGGGGGTACAGTGCAGGGGAAAGAATAGTAGACATAATAGCAACAGACATACAAACTAAAGAA
TTACAAAAACAAATTACAAAAATTCAAAATTTTCGGGTTTATTACAGGGACAGCAGAGATCCAGTTTGGT
TAATTAATCGATAAGCTTTGCAAAGATGGATAAAGTTTTAAACAGAGAGGAATCTTTGCAGCTAATGGAC
CTTCTAGGTCTTGAAAGGAGTGGGAATTGGCTCCGGTGCCCGTCAGTGGGCAGAGCGCACATCGCCCACA
GTCCCCGAGAAGTTGGGGGGAGGGGTCGGCAATTGAACCGGTGCCTAGAGAAGGTGGCGCGGGGTAAACT
GGGAAAGTGATGTCGTGTACTGGCTCCGCCTTTTTCCCGAGGGTGGGGGAGAACCGTATATAAGTGCAGT
AGTCGCCGTGAACGTTCTTTTTCGCAACGGGTTTGCCGCCAGAACACAGGTAAGTGCCGTGTGTGGTTCC
CGCGGGCCTGGCCTCTTTACGGGTTATGGCCCTTGCGTGCCTTGAATTACTTCCACCTGGCTGCAGTACG
TGATTCTTGATCCCGAGCTTCGGGTTGGAAGTGGGTGGGAGAGTTCGAGGCCTTGCGCTTAAGGAGCCCC
TTCGCCTCGTGCTTGAGTTGAGGCCTGGCCTGGGCGCTGGGGCCGCCGCGTGCGAATCTGGTGGCACCTT
CGCGCCTGTCTCGCTGCTTTCGATAAGTCTCTAGCCATTTAAAATTTTTGATGACCTGCTGCGACGCTTT
TTTTCTGGCAAGATAGTCTTGTAAATGCGGGCCAAGATCTGCACACTGGTATTTCGGTTTTTGGGGCCGC
GGGCGGCGACGGGGCCCGTGCGTCCCAGCGCACATGTTCGGCGAGGCGGGGCCTGCGAGCGCGGCCACCG
AGAATCGGACGGGGGTAGTCTCAAGCTGGCCGGCCTGCTCTGGTGCCTGGCCTCGCGCCGCCGTGTATCG
CCCCGCCCTGGGCGGCAAGGCTGGCCCGGTCGGCACCAGTTGCGTGAGCGGAAAGATGGCCGCTTCCCGG
CCCTGCTGCAGGGAGCTCAAAATGGAGGACGCGGCGCTCGGGAGAGCGGGCGGGTGAGTCACCCACACAA
AGGAAAAGGGCCTTTCCGTCCTCAGCCGTCGCTTCATGTGACTCCACGGAGTACCGGGCGCCGTCCAGGC
ACCTCGATTAGTTCTCGAGCTTTTGGAGTACGTCGTCTTTAGGTTGGGGGGAGGGGTTTTATGCGATGGA
GTTTCCCCACACTGAGTGGGTGGAGACTGAAGTTAGGCCAGCTTGGCACTTGATGTAATTCTCCTTGGAA
TTTGCCCTTTTTGAGTTTGGATCTTGGTTCATTCTCAAGCCTCAGACAGTGGTTCAAAGTTTTTTTCTTC
CATTTCAGGTGTCGTGAGGAATTAGCTTGGTACTAATACGACTCACTATAGGGAGACCCAAGCTGGCTAG
GTAAGCTTGATATCGAATTCCTGCAGCCCGGGGGATCCCGCCACCATGAAAAAGCCTGAACTCACCGCGA
CGTCTGTCGAGAAGTTTCTGATCGAAAAGTTCGACAGCGTCTCCGACCTGATGCAGCTCTCGGAGGGCGA
AGAATCTCGTGCTTTCAGCTTCGATGTAGGAGGGCGTGGATATGTCCTGCGGGTAAATAGCTGCGCCGAT
GGTTTCTACAAAGATCGTTATGTTTATCGGCACTTTGCATCGGCCGCGCTCCCGATTCCGGAAGTGCTTG
ACATTGGGGAATTCAGCGAGAGCCTGACCTATTGCATCTCCCGCCGTGCACAGGGTGTCACGTTGCAAGA
CCTGCCTGAAACCGAACTGCCCGCTGTTCTGCAGCCGGTCGCGGAGGCCATGGATGCGATCGCTGCGGCC
GATCTTAGCCAGACGAGCGGGTTCGGCCCATTCGGACCGCAAGGAATCGGTCAATACACTACATGGCGTG
ATTTCATATGCGCGATTGCTGATCCCCATGTGTATCACTGGCAAACTGTGATGGACGACACCGTCAGTGC
GTCCGTCGCGCAGGCTCTCGATGAGCTGATGCTTTGGGCCGAGGACTGCCCCGAAGTCCGGCACCTCGTG
CACGCGGATTTCGGCTCCAACAATGTCCTGACGGACAATGGCCGCATAACAGCGGTCATTGACTGGAGCG
AGGCGATGTTCGGGGATTCCCAATACGAGGTCGCCAACATCTTCTTCTGGAGGCCGTGGTTGGCTTGTAT
GGAGCAGCAGACGCGCTACTTCGAGCGGAGGCATCCGGAGCTTGCAGGATCGCCGCGGCTCCGGGCGTAT
ATGCTCCGCATTGGTCTTGACCAACTCTATCAGAGCTTGGTTGACGGCAATTTCGATGATGCAGCTTGGG
CGCAGGGTCGATGCGACGCAATCGTCCGATCCGGAGCCGGGACTGTCGGGCGTACACAAATCGCCCGCAG
AAGCGCGGCCGTCTGGACCGATGGCTGTGTAGAAGTACTCGCCGATAGTGGAAACCGACGCCCCAGCACT
CGTCCGAGGGCAAAGGAAGGATCCGGCGCAACAAACTTCTCTCTGCTGAAACAAGCCGGAGATGTCGAAG
AGAATCCTGGACCGATGCGTATCCCCGTAGATGCCAGCACGAGCCGCCGCTTCACGCCGCCTTCCACCGC
GCTGAGCCCAGGCAAGATGAGCGAGGCGTTGCCGCTGGGCGCCCCGGACGCCGGCGCTGCCCTGGCCGGC
AAGCTGAGGAGCGGCGACCGCAGCATGGTGGAGGTGCTGGCCGACCACCCGGGCGAGCTGGTGCGCACCG
TCAGCCCCAACTTCCTCTGCTCCGTGCTGCCTACGCACTGGCGCTGCAACAAGACCCTGCCCATCGCTTT
CAAGGTGGTGGCCCTAGGGGATGTTCCAGATGGCACTCTGGTCACTGTGATGGCTGGCAATGATGAAAAC
TACTCGGCTGAGCTGAGAAATGCTACCGCAGCCATGAAGAACCAGGTTGCAAGATTTAATGACCTCAGGT
TTGTCGGTCGAAGTGGAAGAGGGAAAAGCTTCACTCTGACCATCACTGTCTTCACAAACCCACCGCAAGT
CGCCACCTACCACAGAGCCATCAAAATCACAGTGGATGGGCCCCGAGAACCTCGAAGACATCGGCAGAAA
CTAGATGATCAGACCAAGCCCGGGAGCTTGTCCTTTTCCGAGCGGCTCAGTGAACTGGAGCAGCTGCGGC
GCACAGCCATGAGGGTCAGCCCACACCACCCAGCCCCCACGCCCAACCCTCGTGCCTCCCTGAACCACTC
CACTGCCTTTAACCCTCAGCCTCAGAGTCAGATGCAGGATACAAGGCAGATCCAACCATCCCCACCGTGG
TCCTACGATCAGTCCTACCAATACCTGGGATCCATTGCCTCTCCTTCTGTGCACCCAGCAACGCCCATTT
CACCTGGACGTGCCAGCGGCATGACAACCCTCTCTGCAGAACTTTCCAGTCGACTCTCAACGGCACCCGA
CCTGACAGCGTTCAGCGACCCGCGCCAGTTCCCCGCGCTGCCCTCCATCTCCGACCCCCGCATGCACTAT
CCAGGCGCCTTCACCTACTCCCCGACGCCGGTCACCTCGGGCATCGGCATCGGCATGTCGGCCATGGGCT
CGGCCACGCGCTACCACACCTACCTGCCGCCGCCCTACCCCGGCTCGTCGCAAGCGCAGGGAGGCCCGTT
CCAAGCCAGCTCGCCCTCCTACCACCTGTACTACGGCGCCTCGGCCGGCTCCTACCAGTTCTCCATGGTG
GGCGGCGAGCGCTCGCCGCCGCGCATCCTGCCGCCCTGCACCAACGCCTCCACCGGCTCCGCGCTGCTCA
ACCCCAGCCTCCCGAACCAGAGCGACGTGGTGGAGGCCGAGGGCAGCCACAGCAACTCCCCCACCAACAT
GGCGCCCTCCGCGCGCCTGGAGGAGGCCGTGTGGAGGCCCTACTGACTAGCTAAGTTAGAACTATTTCCT
GGCTGTTACGCGCCGGACCATGGACTACTGACGGGCTTGTTAAACAGTGAACCGCCCGCCCCACGACCCG
CAGCGCCCGACCGAAAGGAGCGCACGACCCCATGCATCGAACAAAAGAAAAGGGGGGACTGGAAGGGCTA
ATTCACTCCCAACGAAGACAAGATATCATAACTTCGTATAGCATACATTATACGAAGTTATCGTCTAGCT
GGTCCGGACTGTACTGGGTCTCTCTGGTTAGACCAGATCTGAGCCTGGGAGCTCTCTGGCTAACTAGGGA
ACCCACTGCTTAAGCCTCAATAAAGCTTGCCTTGAGTGCTTCAAGTAGTGTGTGCCCGTCTGTTGTGTGA
CTCTGGTAACTAGAGATCCCTCAGACCCTTTTAGTCAGTGTGGAAAATCTCTAGCAGGGCCCGTTTAAAC
CCGCTGATCAGCCTCGACTGTGCCTTCTAGTTGCCAGCCATCTGTTGTTTGCCCCTCCCCCGTGCCTTCC
TTGACCCTGGAAGGTGCCACTCCCACTGTCCTTTCCTAATAAAATGAGGAAATTGCATCGCATTGTCTGA
GTAGGTGTCATTCTATTCTGGGGGGTGGGGTGGGGCAGGACAGCAAGGGGGAGGATTGGGAAGACAATAG
CAGGCATGCTGGGGATGCGGTGGGCTCTATGGCTTCTGAGGCGGAAAGAACCAGCTGGGGCTCTAGGGGG
TATCCCC
[124 nt withheld, positions 10508-10631]
C
[91 nt withheld, positions 10633-10723]
A
[49 nt withheld, positions 10725-10773]
CCTTTGACGTTGGAGTCCACGTTCTTT
[37 nt withheld, positions 10801-10837]
ACCCTATCTCGGTCTATTCTTTTGATTT
Features (pLannotate 1.2.2; 33 found; start..end, strand, type, name):
     85..414     +  promoter       SV40 promoter: SV40 enhancer and early promoter
    462..509     +  promoter       EM7 promoter: synthetic bacterial promoter&nbsp
    528..902     +  CDS            BleoR: antibiotic-binding protein; Sh ble from Streptoalloteichus hindustanus; confers resistance to bleomycin, phleomycin, and Zeocin™
    912..1037    +  CDS            ble (fragment): BLE_KLEPN - Experimental evidence at protein level: Swiss-Prot protein existence level 1. Binding protein with a strong affinity to the bleomycin family of antibiotics. Binds to CL990; an antimitotic-antibiotic compound. From Klebsiella pneumoniae.
   1032..1153    +  polyA_signal   SV40 poly(A) signal: SV40 polyadenylation signal
   1224..1246    -  protein_bind   lac operator (fragment): The lac repressor binds to the lac operator to inhibit transcription in E. coli. This inhibition can be relieved by adding lactose or isopropyl-β-D-thiogalactopyranoside (IPTG). lac repressor encoded by lacI
   1250..1280    -  promoter       lac promoter: promoter for the E. coli lac operon
   1295..1316    -  protein_bind   CAP binding site: CAP binding activates transcription in the presence of cAMP. E. coli catabolite activator protein
   1329..1421    -  CDS            lacI (fragment): lac repressor; lacI; The lac repressor binds to the lac operator to inhibit transcription in E. coli. This inhibition can be relieved by adding lactose or isopropyl-β-D-thiogalactopyranoside (IPTG).
   1604..2192    -  rep_origin     ori: high-copy-number ColE1/pMB1/pBR322/pUC origin of replication
   2363..3223    -  CDS            AmpR: β-lactamase; bla; confers resistance to ampicillin, carbenicillin, and related antibiotics
   3224..3328    -  promoter       AmpR promoter: bla
   3387..3439    -  misc_feature   bom (fragment): basis of mobility region from pBR322
   3594..3973    +  enhancer       CMV enhancer: human cytomegalovirus immediate early enhancer
   3974..4173    +  promoter       CMV promoter: human cytomegalovirus (CMV) immediate early promoter
   4191..4371    +  LTR            5' LTR (truncated): truncated 5' long terminal repeat (LTR) from HIV-1
   4418..4543    +  misc_feature   HIV-1 Ψ: packaging signal of human immunodeficiency virus type 1
   4527..4890    +  CDS            HIV-1 gag (fragment): gag protein from human immunodeficiency virus 1; gag
   5036..5269    +  misc_feature   RRE: The Rev response element (RRE) of HIV-1 allows for Rev-dependent mRNA export from the nucleus to the cytoplasm.
   5646..5746    +  CDS            Rev (fragment): human immunodeficiency virus 1 (HIV-1) Rev protein; rev; enhances nuclear export of unspliced and incompletely spliced viral mRNAs
   5796..5913    +  misc_feature   cPPT/CTS: central polypurine tract and central termination sequence of HIV-1
   5976..6042    +  CDS            small t antigen (fragment): SV40 (simian virus 40) small t antigen
   6049..7227    +  promoter       EF-1α promoter: strong constitutive promoter for human elongation factor EF-1α
   7244..7262    +  promoter       T7 promoter: promoter for bacteriophage T7 RNA polymerase
   7282..7318    -  misc_feature   MCS (fragment): pBluescript multiple cloning site
   7326..8348    +  CDS            hph: KHYB_ECOLX - Experimental evidence at protein level: Swiss-Prot protein existence level 1. The aminoglycoside phosphotransferases achieve inactivation of their antibiotic substrates by phosphorylation. Only phosphorylates hygromycin and closely related compounds such as demethyl analogs and destomycin. From Escherichia coli.
   8415..9773    +  CDS            RUNX1: RUNX1_HUMAN - Also known as AML1, CBFA2. Experimental evidence at protein level: Swiss-Prot protein existence level 1. Isoform AML-1L interferes with the transactivation activity of RUNX1. From Homo sapiens (Human).
   9857..9970    +  CDS            nef (fragment): NEF_HV1LA - Experimental evidence at protein level: Swiss-Prot protein existence level 1. Extracellular Nef protein targets CD4(+) T-lymphocytes for apoptosis by interacting with CXCR4 surface receptors. From Human immunodeficiency virus type 1 group M subtype B (isolate Lai) (HIV-1).
   9968..10001   +  protein_bind   loxP: Cre-mediated recombination occurs in the 8-bp core sequence (GCATACAT). Cre recombinase
  10026..10206   +  LTR            5' LTR (truncated): truncated 5' long terminal repeat (LTR) from HIV-1
  10238..10462   +  polyA_signal   bGH poly(A) signal: bovine growth hormone polyadenylation signal
  10466..10487   +  promoter       SV40 promoter (fragment): SV40 enhancer and early promoter
  10508..71      +  rep_origin     f1 ori (across the origin) (sequence partly withheld): f1 bacteriophage origin of replication; arrow indicates direction of (+) strand synthesis
