[The description below was written by a language model from this plasmid's Addgene catalogue record and pLannotate feature annotations shown in this document.]
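Description:
EF1A_Hygro_P2A_RUNX1_D66V_Barcode is a lentiviral mammalian expression plasmid of about 10.9 kb for overexpressing the D66V variant of human RUNX1 (AML1). It derives from the EF1a_mCherry_P2A_Hygro_Barcode backbone, with the insert introduced by Gibson assembly. In bacteria it replicates from a high-copy ColE1/pUC-type origin and is selected with ampicillin through the AmpR (β-lactamase) gene. An f1 origin is also present, along with an SV40/EM7-driven BleoR cassette with an SV40 poly(A) signal located outside the viral region.

The transfer cassette has a CMV enhancer/promoter fused to a truncated HIV-1 5' LTR, which drives Tat-independent production of genomic RNA in packaging cells. This is followed by the Ψ packaging signal with a partial gag sequence, the RRE for Rev-dependent nuclear export, and the cPPT/CTS. Internally, the human EF-1α promoter drives the hygromycin phosphotransferase gene (hph) followed by the 1,359 bp RUNX1 coding sequence. According to the construct name, the two are linked by a P2A self-cleaving peptide, which fits the short unannotated gap between them, so a single transcript should yield both the selection marker and the mutant transcription factor. Downstream lie a nef fragment, a loxP site, a truncated 3' LTR and a bGH poly(A) signal. The barcode named in the title is not annotated in the feature table, and no WPRE was detected.

Hygromycin selects transduced or transfected cells. The stated purpose is overexpression of RUNX1 D66V. The barcoded design and the associated study on phenotyping RUNX1 coding variants suggest use alongside other variant constructs, although the record does not detail this.
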