Addgene plasmid #170929: EF1A_Hygro_P2A_RUNX1_D66V_Barcode
Purpose: Overexpression of RUNX1 D66V mutant protein.
Depositing lab: Prashant Mali. Depositing organization: University of California, San Diego (UCSD). Publication: Interface-guided phenotyping of coding variants in the transcription factor RUNX1. Ozturk K, Panwala R, Sheen J, Ford K, Jayne N, Portell A, Zhang DE, Hutter S, Haferlach T, Ideker T, Mali P, Carter H. Cell Rep. 2024 Jul 4;43(7):114436. doi: 10.1016/j.celrep.2024.114436. PubMed 38968069.
Backbone
  Vector backbone: EF1a_mCherry_P2A_Hygro_Barcode
  Backbone manufacturer: Prashant Mali (Addgene #120426)
  Backbone size w/o insert (bp): 9508
  Vector type: Mammalian Expression, Lentiviral
  Selectable markers: Hygromycin
Growth in bacteria
  Bacterial resistance: Ampicillin, 100 μg/mL
  Growth temperature: 37°C
  Growth strain: NEB Stable
  Copy number: High Copy
Gene/Insert
  Gene/Insert name: RUNX1 (alt name: AML1)
  Species: H. sapiens (human)
  Insert size (bp): 1359
  Mutation: D66V
  Entrez Gene: RUNX1 (a.k.a. AML1, AML1-EVI-1, AMLCR1, CBF2alpha, CBFA2, EVI-1, PEBP2aB, PEBP2alpha)
  Promoter: Ef1A
  Cloning method: Gibson Cloning
  Sequencing primers: 5′ CTGTGTAGAAGTACTCGCCGATAGTG; 3′ TCTTGTCTTCGTTGGGAGTG
Terms and licenses: Academic/Nonprofit Terms; Industry Terms: Not Available to Industry
Depositor comments: Please visit https://doi.org/10.1101/2023.08.03.551876 for bioRxiv preprint.
How to cite: EF1A_Hygro_P2A_RUNX1_D66V_Barcode was a gift from Prashant Mali (Addgene plasmid # 170929 ; http://n2t.net/addgene:170929 ; RRID:Addgene_170929)
